>Addgene plasmid #164993 | CRISPR_TRAC | addgene full sequence | sequence record 328083 | Addgene NGS Result
TTAATGTAGTCTTATGCAATACTCTTGTAGTCTTGCAACATGGTAACGATGAGTTAGCAACATGCCTTAC
AAGGAGAGAAAAAGCACCGTGCATGCCGATTGGTGGAAGTAAGGTGGTACGATCGTGCCTTATTAGGAAG
GCAACAGACGGGTCTGACATGGATTGGACGAACCACTGAATTGCCGCATTGCAGAGATATTGTATTTAAG
TGCCTAGCTCGATACATAAACGGGTCTCTCTGGTTAGACCAGATCTGAGCCTGGGAGCTCTCTGGCTAAC
TAGGGAACCCACTGCTTAAGCCTCAATAAAGCTTGCCTTGAGTGCTTCAAGTAGTGTGTGCCCGTCTGTT
GTGTGACTCTGGTAACTAGAGATCCCTCAGACCCTTTTAGTCAGTGTGGAAAATCTCTAGCAGTGGCGCC
CGAACAGGGACTTGAAAGCGAAAGGGAAACCAGAGGAGCTCTCTCGACGCAGGACTCGGCTTGCTGAAGC
GCGCACGGCAAGAGGCGAGGGGCGGCGACTGGTGAGTACGCCAAAAATTTTGACTAGCGGAGGCTAGAAG
GAGAGAGATGGGTGCGAGAGCGTCAGTATTAAGCGGGGGAGAATTAGATCGCGATGGGAAAAAATTCGGT
TAAGGCCAGGGGGAAAGAAAAAATATAAATTAAAACATATAGTATGGGCAAGCAGGGAGCTAGAACGATT
CGCAGTTAATCCTGGCCTGTTAGAAACATCAGAAGGCTGTAGACAAATACTGGGACAGCTACAACCATCC
CTTCAGACAGGATCAGAAGAACTTAGATCATTATATAATACAGTAGCAACCCTCTATTGTGTGCATCAAA
GGATAGAGATAAAAGACACCAAGGAAGCTTTAGACAAGATAGAGGAAGAGCAAAACAAAAGTAAGACCAC
CGCACAGCAAGCGGCCGCTGATCTTCAGACCTGGAGGAGGAGATATGAGGGACAATTGGAGAAGTGAATT
ATATAAATATAAAGTAGTAAAAATTGAACCATTAGGAGTAGCACCCACCAAGGCAAAGAGAAGAGTGGTG
CAGAGAGAAAAAAGAGCAGTGGGAATAGGAGCTTTGTTCCTTGGGTTCTTGGGAGCAGCAGGAAGCACTA
TGGGCGCAGCGTCAATGACGCTGACGGTACAGGCCAGACAATTATTGTCTGGTATAGTGCAGCAGCAGAA
CAATTTGCTGAGGGCTATTGAGGCGCAACAGCATCTGTTGCAACTCACAGTCTGGGGCATCAAGCAGCTC
CAGGCAAGAATCCTGGCTGTGGAAAGATACCTAAAGGATCAACAGCTCCTGGGGATTTGGGGTTGCTCTG
GAAAACTCATTTGCACCACTGCTGTGCCTTGGAATGCTAGTTGGAGTAATAAATCTCTGGAACAGATTTG
GAATCACACGACCTGGATGGAGTGGGACAGAGAAATTAACAATTACACAAGCTTAATACACTCCTTAATT
GAAGAATCGCAAAACCAGCAAGAAAAGAATGAACAAGAATTATTGGAATTAGATAAATGGGCAAGTTTGT
GGAATTGGTTTAACATAACAAATTGGCTGTGGTATATAAAATTATTCATAATGATAGTAGGAGGCTTGGT
AGGTTTAAGAATAGTTTTTGCTGTACTTTCTATAGTGAATAGAGTTAGGCAGGGATATTCACCATTATCG
TTTCAGACCCACCTCCCAACCCCGAGGGGACCCAGAGAGGGCCTATTTCCCATGATTCCTTCATATTTGC
ATATACGATACAAGGCTGTTAGAGAGATAATTAGAATTAATTTGACTGTAAACACAAAGATATTAGTACA
AAATACGTGACGTAGAAAGTAATAATTTCTTGGGTAGTTTGCAGTTTTAAAATTATGTTTTAAAATGGAC
TATCATATGCTTACCGTAACTTGAAAGTATTTCGATTTCTTGGCTTTATATATCTTGTGGAAAGGACGAA
ACACCGCTTCAAGAGCAACAGTGCTGGTTTTAGAGCTAGAAATAGCAAGTTAAAATAAGGCTAGTCCGTT
ATCAACTTGAAAAAGTGGCACCGAGTCGGTGCTTTTTTGAATTCTAGATCTTGAGACAAATGGCAGTATT
CATCCACAATTTTAAAAGAAAAGGGGGGATTGGGGGGTACAGTGCAGGGGAAAGAATAGTAGACATAATA
GCAACAGACATACAAACTAAAGAATTACAAAAACAAATTACAAAAATTCAAAATTTTCGGGTTTATTACA
GGGACAGCAGAGATCCACTTTGGCGCCGGCTCGAGTGGCTCCGGTGCCCGTCAGTGGGCAGAGCGCACAT
CGCCCACAGTCCCCGAGAAGTTGGGGGGAGGGGTCGGCAATTGAACCGGTGCCTAGAGAAGGTGGCGCGG
GGTAAACTGGGAAAGTGATGTCGTGTACTGGCTCCGCCTTTTTCCCGAGGGTGGGGGAGAACCGTATATA
AGTGCAGTAGTCGCCGTGAACGTTCTTTTTCGCAACGGGTTTGCCGCCAGAACACAGGTGTCGTGACGCG
GGATCCGCCACCATGGATTACAAAGACGATGACGATAAGATGGCCCCAAAGAAGAAGCGGAAGGTCGGTA
TCCACGGAGTCCCAGCAGCCGACAAGAAGTACAGCATCGGCCTGGACATCGGCACCAACTCTGTGGGCTG
GGCCGTGATCACCGACGAGTACAAGGTGCCCAGCAAGAAATTCAAGGTGCTGGGCAACACCGACCGGCAC
AGCATCAAGAAGAACCTGATCGGAGCCCTGCTGTTCGACAGCGGCGAAACAGCCGAGGCCACCCGGCTGA
AGAGAACCGCCAGAAGAAGATACACCAGACGGAAGAACCGGATCTGCTATCTGCAAGAGATCTTCAGCAA
CGAGATGGCCAAGGTGGACGACAGCTTCTTCCACAGACTGGAAGAGTCCTTCCTGGTGGAAGAGGATAAG
AAGCACGAGCGGCACCCCATCTTCGGCAACATCGTGGACGAGGTGGCCTACCACGAGAAGTACCCCACCA
TCTACCACCTGAGAAAGAAACTGGTGGACAGCACCGACAAGGCCGACCTGCGGCTGATCTATCTGGCCCT
GGCCCACATGATCAAGTTCCGGGGCCACTTCCTGATCGAGGGCGACCTGAACCCCGACAACAGCGACGTG
GACAAGCTGTTCATCCAGCTGGTGCAGACCTACAACCAGCTGTTCGAGGAAAACCCCATCAACGCCAGCG
GCGTGGACGCCAAGGCCATCCTGTCTGCCAGACTGAGCAAGAGCAGACGGCTGGAAAATCTGATCGCCCA
GCTGCCCGGCGAGAAGAAGAATGGCCTGTTCGGAAACCTGATTGCCCTGAGCCTGGGCCTGACCCCCAAC
TTCAAGAGCAACTTCGACCTGGCCGAGGATGCCAAACTGCAGCTGAGCAAGGACACCTACGACGACGACC
TGGACAACCTGCTGGCCCAGATCGGCGACCAGTACGCCGACCTGTTTCTGGCCGCCAAGAACCTGTCCGA
CGCCATCCTGCTGAGCGACATCCTGAGAGTGAACACCGAGATCACCAAGGCCCCCCTGAGCGCCTCTATG
ATCAAGAGATACGACGAGCACCACCAGGACCTGACCCTGCTGAAAGCTCTCGTGCGGCAGCAGCTGCCTG
AGAAGTACAAAGAGATTTTCTTCGACCAGAGCAAGAACGGCTACGCCGGCTACATTGACGGCGGAGCCAG
CCAGGAAGAGTTCTACAAGTTCATCAAGCCCATCCTGGAAAAGATGGACGGCACCGAGGAACTGCTCGTG
AAGCTGAACAGAGAGGACCTGCTGCGGAAGCAGCGGACCTTCGACAACGGCAGCATCCCCCACCAGATCC
ACCTGGGAGAGCTGCACGCCATTCTGCGGCGGCAGGAAGATTTTTACCCATTCCTGAAGGACAACCGGGA
AAAGATCGAGAAGATCCTGACCTTCCGCATCCCCTACTACGTGGGCCCTCTGGCCAGGGGAAACAGCAGA
TTCGCCTGGATGACCAGAAAGAGCGAGGAAACCATCACCCCCTGGAACTTCGAGGAAGTGGTGGACAAGG
GCGCTTCCGCCCAGAGCTTCATCGAGCGGATGACCAACTTCGATAAGAACCTGCCCAACGAGAAGGTGCT
GCCCAAGCACAGCCTGCTGTACGAGTACTTCACCGTGTATAACGAGCTGACCAAAGTGAAATACGTGACC
GAGGGAATGAGAAAGCCCGCCTTCCTGAGCGGCGAGCAGAAAAAGGCCATCGTGGACCTGCTGTTCAAGA
CCAACCGGAAAGTGACCGTGAAGCAGCTGAAAGAGGACTACTTCAAGAAAATCGAGTGCTTCGACTCCGT
GGAAATCTCCGGCGTGGAAGATCGGTTCAACGCCTCCCTGGGCACATACCACGATCTGCTGAAAATTATC
AAGGACAAGGACTTCCTGGACAATGAGGAAAACGAGGACATTCTGGAAGATATCGTGCTGACCCTGACAC
TGTTTGAGGACAGAGAGATGATCGAGGAACGGCTGAAAACCTATGCCCACCTGTTCGACGACAAAGTGAT
GAAGCAGCTGAAGCGGCGGAGATACACCGGCTGGGGCAGGCTGAGCCGGAAGCTGATCAACGGCATCCGG
GACAAGCAGTCCGGCAAGACAATCCTGGATTTCCTGAAGTCCGACGGCTTCGCCAACAGAAACTTCATGC
AGCTGATCCACGACGACAGCCTGACCTTTAAAGAGGACATCCAGAAAGCCCAGGTGTCCGGCCAGGGCGA
TAGCCTGCACGAGCACATTGCCAATCTGGCCGGCAGCCCCGCCATTAAGAAGGGCATCCTGCAGACAGTG
AAGGTGGTGGACGAGCTCGTGAAAGTGATGGGCCGGCACAAGCCCGAGAACATCGTGATCGAAATGGCCA
GAGAGAACCAGACCACCCAGAAGGGACAGAAGAACAGCCGCGAGAGAATGAAGCGGATCGAAGAGGGCAT
CAAAGAGCTGGGCAGCCAGATCCTGAAAGAACACCCCGTGGAAAACACCCAGCTGCAGAACGAGAAGCTG
TACCTGTACTACCTGCAGAATGGGCGGGATATGTACGTGGACCAGGAACTGGACATCAACCGGCTGTCCG
ACTACGATGTGGACCATATCGTGCCTCAGAGCTTTCTGAAGGACGACTCCATCGACAACAAGGTGCTGAC
CAGAAGCGACAAGAACCGGGGCAAGAGCGACAACGTGCCCTCCGAAGAGGTCGTGAAGAAGATGAAGAAC
TACTGGCGGCAGCTGCTGAACGCCAAGCTGATTACCCAGAGAAAGTTCGACAATCTGACCAAGGCCGAGA
GAGGCGGCCTGAGCGAACTGGATAAGGCCGGCTTCATCAAGAGACAGCTGGTGGAAACCCGGCAGATCAC
AAAGCACGTGGCACAGATCCTGGACTCCCGGATGAACACTAAGTACGACGAGAATGACAAGCTGATCCGG
GAAGTGAAAGTGATCACCCTGAAGTCCAAGCTGGTGTCCGATTTCCGGAAGGATTTCCAGTTTTACAAAG
TGCGCGAGATCAACAACTACCACCACGCCCACGACGCCTACCTGAACGCCGTCGTGGGAACCGCCCTGAT
CAAAAAGTACCCTAAGCTGGAAAGCGAGTTCGTGTACGGCGACTACAAGGTGTACGACGTGCGGAAGATG
ATCGCCAAGAGCGAGCAGGAAATCGGCAAGGCTACCGCCAAGTACTTCTTCTACAGCAACATCATGAACT
TTTTCAAGACCGAGATTACCCTGGCCAACGGCGAGATCCGGAAGCGGCCTCTGATCGAGACAAACGGCGA
AACCGGGGAGATCGTGTGGGATAAGGGCCGGGATTTTGCCACCGTGCGGAAAGTGCTGAGCATGCCCCAA
GTGAATATCGTGAAAAAGACCGAGGTGCAGACAGGCGGCTTCAGCAAAGAGTCTATCCTGCCCAAGAGGA
ACAGCGATAAGCTGATCGCCAGAAAGAAGGACTGGGACCCTAAGAAGTACGGCGGCTTCGACAGCCCCAC
CGTGGCCTATTCTGTGCTGGTGGTGGCCAAAGTGGAAAAGGGCAAGTCCAAGAAACTGAAGAGTGTGAAA
GAGCTGCTGGGGATCACCATCATGGAAAGAAGCAGCTTCGAGAAGAATCCCATCGACTTTCTGGAAGCCA
AGGGCTACAAAGAAGTGAAAAAGGACCTGATCATCAAGCTGCCTAAGTACTCCCTGTTCGAGCTGGAAAA
CGGCCGGAAGAGAATGCTGGCCTCTGCCGGCGAACTGCAGAAGGGAAACGAACTGGCCCTGCCCTCCAAA
TATGTGAACTTCCTGTACCTGGCCAGCCACTATGAGAAGCTGAAGGGCTCCCCCGAGGATAATGAGCAGA
AACAGCTGTTTGTGGAACAGCACAAGCACTACCTGGACGAGATCATCGAGCAGATCAGCGAGTTCTCCAA
GAGAGTGATCCTGGCCGACGCTAATCTGGACAAAGTGCTGTCCGCCTACAACAAGCACCGGGATAAGCCC
ATCAGAGAGCAGGCCGAGAATATCATCCACCTGTTTACCCTGACCAATCTGGGAGCCCCTGCCGCCTTCA
AGTACTTTGACACCACCATCGACCGGAAGAGGTACACCAGCACCAAAGAGGTGCTGGACGCCACCCTGAT
CCACCAGAGCATCACCGGCCTGTACGAGACACGGATCGACCTGTCTCAGCTGGGAGGCGACAAGCGTCCT
GCTGCTACTAAGAAAGCTGGTCAAGCTAAGAAAAAGAAAGCTAGCGGCAGCGGCGCCACCAACTTCAGCC
TGCTGAAGCAGGCCGGCGACGTGGAGGAGAACCCCGGCCCCATGACCGAGTACAAGCCCACGGTGCGCCT
CGCCACCCGCGACGACGTCCCCAGGGCCGTACGCACCCTCGCCGCCGCGTTCGCCGACTACCCCGCCACG
CGCCACACCGTCGATCCGGACCGCCACATCGAGCGGGTCACCGAGCTGCAAGAACTCTTCCTCACGCGCG
TCGGGCTCGACATCGGCAAGGTGTGGGTCGCGGACGACGGCGCCGCGGTGGCGGTCTGGACCACGCCGGA
GAGCGTCGAAGCGGGGGCGGTGTTCGCCGAGATCGGCCCGCGCATGGCCGAGTTGAGCGGTTCCCGGCTG
GCCGCGCAGCAACAGATGGAAGGCCTCCTGGCGCCGCACCGGCCCAAGGAGCCCGCGTGGTTCCTGGCCA
CCGTCGGAGTCTCGCCCGACCACCAGGGCAAGGGTCTGGGCAGCGCCGTCGTGCTCCCCGGAGTGGAGGC
GGCCGAGCGCGCCGGGGTGCCCGCCTTCCTGGAGACCTCCGCGCCCCGCAACCTCCCCTTCTACGAGCGG
CTCGGCTTCACCGTCACCGCCGACGTCGAGGTGCCCGAAGGACCGCGCACCTGGTGCATGACCCGCAAGC
CCGGTGCCTGAACGCGTTAAGTCGACAATCAACCTCTGGATTACAAAATTTGTGAAAGATTGACTGGTAT
TCTTAACTATGTTGCTCCTTTTACGCTATGTGGATACGCTGCTTTAATGCCTTTGTATCATGCTATTGCT
TCCCGTATGGCTTTCATTTTCTCCTCCTTGTATAAATCCTGGTTGCTGTCTCTTTATGAGGAGTTGTGGC
CCGTTGTCAGGCAACGTGGCGTGGTGTGCACTGTGTTTGCTGACGCAACCCCCACTGGTTGGGGCATTGC
CACCACCTGTCAGCTCCTTTCCGGGACTTTCGCTTTCCCCCTCCCTATTGCCACGGCGGAACTCATCGCC
GCCTGCCTTGCCCGCTGCTGGACAGGGGCTCGGCTGTTGGGCACTGACAATTCCGTGGTGTTGTCGGGGA
AATCATCGTCCTTTCCTTGGCTGCTCGCCTGTGTTGCCACCTGGATTCTGCGCGGGACGTCCTTCTGCTA
CGTCCCTTCGGCCCTCAATCCAGCGGACCTTCCTTCCCGCGGCCTGCTGCCGGCTCTGCGGCCTCTTCCG
CGTCTTCGCCTTCGCCCTCAGACGAGTCGGATCTCCCTTTGGGCCGCCTCCCCGCGTCGACTTTAAGACC
AATGACTTACAAGGCAGCTGTAGATCTTAGCCACTTTTTAAAAGAAAAGGGGGGACTGGAAGGGCTAATT
CACTCCCAACGAAGACAAGATCTGCTTTTTGCTTGTACTGGGTCTCTCTGGTTAGACCAGATCTGAGCCT
GGGAGCTCTCTGGCTAACTAGGGAACCCACTGCTTAAGCCTCAATAAAGCTTGCCTTGAGTGCTTCAAGT
AGTGTGTGCCCGTCTGTTGTGTGACTCTGGTAACTAGAGATCCCTCAGACCCTTTTAGTCAGTGTGGAAA
ATCTCTAGCAGTACGTATAGTAGTTCATGTCATCTTATTATTCAGTATTTATAACTTGCAAAGAAATGAA
TATCAGAGAGTGAGAGGAACTTGTTTATTGCAGCTTATAATGGTTACAAATAAAGCAATAGCATCACAAA
TTTCACAAATAAAGCATTTTTTTCACTGCATTCTAGTTGTGGTTTGTCCAAACTCATCAATGTATCTTAT
CATGTCTGGCTCTAGCTATCCCGCCCCTAACTCCGCCCATCCCGCCCCTAACTCCGCCCAGTTCCGCCCA
TTCTCCGCCCCATGGCTGACTAATTTTTTTTATTTATGCAGAGGCCGAGGCCGCCTCGGCCTCTGAGCTA
TTCCAGAAGTAGTGAGGAGGCTTTTTTGGAGGCCTAGGGACGTACCCAATTCGCCCTATAGTGAGTCGTA
TTACGCGCGCTCACTGGCCGTCGTTTTACAACGTCGTGACTGGGAAAACCCTGGCGTTACCCAACTTAAT
CGCCTTGCAGCACATCCCCCTTTCGCCAGCTGGCGTAATAGCGAAGAGGCCCGCACCGATCGCCCTTCCC
AACAGTTGCGCAGCCTGAATGGCGAATGGG
[124 nt withheld, positions 8921-9044]
C
[91 nt withheld, positions 9046-9136]
A
[49 nt withheld, positions 9138-9186]
CCTTTGACGTTGGAGTCCACGTTCTTT
[37 nt withheld, positions 9214-9250]
ACCCTATCTCGGTCTATTCTTTTGATTTATAAGGGATTTTGCCGATTTCGGCCTATTGGTTAAAAAATGA
GCTGATTTAACAAAAATTTAACGCGAATTTTAACAAAATATTAACGCTTACAATTTAGGTGGCACTTTTC
GGGGAAATGTGCGCGGAACCCCTATTTGTTTATTTTTCTAAATACATTCAAATATGTATCCGCTCATGAG
ACAATAACCCTGATAAATGCTTCAATAATATTGAAAAAGGAAGAGTATGAGTATTCAACATTTCCGTGTC
GCCCTTATTCCCTTTTTTGCGGCATTTTGCCTTCCTGTTTTTGCTCACCCAGAAACGCTGGTGAAAGTAA
AAGATGCTGAAGATCAGTTGGGTGCACGAGTGGGTTACATCGAACTGGATCTCAACAGCGGTAAGATCCT
TGAGAGTTTTCGCCCCGAAGAACGTTTTCCAATGATGAGCACTTTTAAAGTTCTGCTATGTGGCGCGGTA
TTATCCCGTATTGACGCCGGGCAAGAGCAACTCGGTCGCCGCATACACTATTCTCAGAATGACTTGGTTG
AGTACTCACCAGTCACAGAAAAGCATCTTACGGATGGCATGACAGTAAGAGAATTATGCAGTGCTGCCAT
AACCATGAGTGATAACACTGCGGCCAACTTACTTCTGACAACGATCGGAGGACCGAAGGAGCTAACCGCT
TTTTTGCACAACATGGGGGATCATGTAACTCGCCTTGATCGTTGGGAACCGGAGCTGAATGAAGCCATAC
CAAACGACGAGCGTGACACCACGATGCCTGTAGCAATGGCAACAACGTTGCGCAAACTATTAACTGGCGA
ACTACTTACTCTAGCTTCCCGGCAACAATTAATAGACTGGATGGAGGCGGATAAAGTTGCAGGACCACTT
CTGCGCTCGGCCCTTCCGGCTGGCTGGTTTATTGCTGATAAATCTGGAGCCGGTGAGCGTGGGTCTCGCG
GTATCATTGCAGCACTGGGGCCAGATGGTAAGCCCTCCCGTATCGTAGTTATCTACACGACGGGGAGTCA
GGCAACTATGGATGAACGAAATAGACAGATCGCTGAGATAGGTGCCTCACTGATTAAGCATTGGTAACTG
TCAGACCAAGTTTACTCATATATACTTTAGATTGATTTAAAACTTCATTTTTAATTTAAAAGGATCTAGG
TGAAGATCCTTTTTGATAATCTCATGACCAAAATCCCTTAACGTGAGTTTTCGTTCCACTGAGCGTCAGA
CCCCGTAGAAAAGATCAAAGGATCTTCTTGAGATCCTTTTTTTCTGCGCGTAATCTGCTGCTTGCAAACA
AAAAAACCACCGCTACCAGCGGTGGTTTGTTTGCCGGATCAAGAGCTACCAACTCTTTTTCCGAAGGTAA
CTGGCTTCAGCAGAGCGCAGATACCAAATACTGTTCTTCTAGTGTAGCCGTAGTTAGGCCACCACTTCAA
GAACTCTGTAGCACCGCCTACATACCTCGCTCTGCTAATCCTGTTACCAGTGGCTGCTGCCAGTGGCGAT
AAGTCGTGTCTTACCGGGTTGGACTCAAGACGATAGTTACCGGATAAGGCGCAGCGGTCGGGCTGAACGG
GGGGTTCGTGCACACAGCCCAGCTTGGAGCGAACGACCTACACCGAACTGAGATACCTACAGCGTGAGCT
ATGAGAAAGCGCCACGCTTCCCGAAGGGAGAAAGGCGGACAGGTATCCGGTAAGCGGCAGGGTCGGAACA
GGAGAGCGCACGAGGGAGCTTCCAGGGGGAAACGCCTGGTATCTTTATAGTCCTGTCGGGTTTCGCCACC
TCTGACTTGAGCGTCGATTTTTGTGATGCTCGTCAGGGGGGCGGAGCCTATGGAAAAACGCCAGCAACGC
GGCCTTTTTACGGTTCCTGGCCTTTTGCTGGCCTTTTGCTCACATGTTCTTTCCTGCGTTATCCCCTGAT
TCTGTGGATAACCGTATTACCGCCTTTGAGTGAGCTGATACCGCTCGCCGCAGCCGAACGACCGAGCGCA
GCGAGTCAGTGAGCGAGGAAGCGGAAGAGCGCCCAATACGCAAACCGCCTCTCCCCGCGCGTTGGCCGAT
TCATTAATGCAGCTGGCACGACAGGTTTCCCGACTGGAAAGCGGGCAGTGAGCGCAACGCAATTAATGTG
AGTTAGCTCACTCATTAGGCACCCCAGGCTTTACACTTTATGCTTCCGGCTCGTATGTTGTGTGGAATTG
TGAGCGGATAACAATTTCACACAGGAAACAGCTATGACCATGATTACGCCAAGCGCGCAATTAACCCTCA
CTAAAGGGAACAAAAGCTGGAGCTGCAAGC
Features (pLannotate 1.2.2; 29 found; start..end, strand, type, name):
      5..231     +  promoter       RSV promoter: Rous sarcoma virus enhancer/promoter
    232..412     +  LTR            5' LTR (truncated): truncated 5' long terminal repeat (LTR) from HIV-1
    459..584     +  misc_feature   HIV-1 Ψ: packaging signal of human immunodeficiency virus type 1
    568..931     +  CDS            HIV-1 gag (fragment): gag protein from human immunodeficiency virus 1; gag
   1077..1310    +  misc_feature   RRE: The Rev response element (RRE) of HIV-1 allows for Rev-dependent mRNA export from the nucleus to the cytoplasm.
   1687..1713    +  CDS            Rev (fragment): human immunodeficiency virus 1 (HIV-1) Rev protein; rev; enhances nuclear export of unspliced and incompletely spliced viral mRNAs
   1717..1957    +  promoter       U6 promoter: RNA polymerase III promoter for human U6 snRNA
   1987..2062    +  misc_RNA       gRNA scaffold: guide RNA scaffold for the Streptococcus pyogenes CRISPR/Cas9 system
   2110..2227    +  misc_feature   cPPT/CTS: central polypurine tract and central termination sequence of HIV-1
   2296..2507    +  promoter       EF-1α core promoter: core promoter for human elongation factor EF-1α
   2611..4212    +  CDS            Cas9(N): N-terminal portion of Streptococcus pyogenes Cas9 (Zetsche et al., 2015)
   4213..6711    +  CDS            Cas9(C): C-terminal portion of Streptococcus pyogenes Cas9 (Zetsche et al., 2015)
   6832..7431    +  CDS            PuroR (fragment): puromycin N-acetyltransferase; pac from Streptomyces; confers resistance to puromycin
   7447..8035    +  misc_feature   WPRE: woodchuck hepatitis virus posttranscriptional regulatory element
   8086..8105    +  misc_feature   cPPT/CTS (fragment): central polypurine tract and central termination sequence of HIV-1
   8107..8340    +  LTR            3' LTR (ΔU3): self-inactivating 3' long terminal repeat (LTR) from HIV-1
   8418..8539    +  polyA_signal   SV40 poly(A) signal: SV40 polyadenylation signal
   8579..8714    +  rep_origin     SV40 ori: SV40 origin of replication
   8735..8753    -  promoter       T7 promoter: promoter for bacteriophage T7 RNA polymerase
   8761..8916    +  CDS            lacZα (fragment): LacZα fragment of β-galactosidase; lacZ fragment
   8921..9349    +  rep_origin     f1 ori (sequence partly withheld): f1 bacteriophage origin of replication; arrow indicates direction of (+) strand synthesis
   9402..9506    +  promoter       AmpR promoter: bla
   9507..10367   +  CDS            AmpR: β-lactamase; bla; confers resistance to ampicillin, carbenicillin, and related antibiotics
  10538..11126   +  rep_origin     ori: high-copy-number ColE1/pMB1/pBR322/pUC origin of replication
  11309..11401   +  CDS            lacI (fragment): lac repressor; lacI; The lac repressor binds to the lac operator to inhibit transcription in E. coli. This inhibition can be relieved by adding lactose or isopropyl-β-D-thiogalactopyranoside (IPTG).
  11414..11435   +  protein_bind   CAP binding site: CAP binding activates transcription in the presence of cAMP. E. coli catabolite activator protein
  11450..11480   +  promoter       lac promoter: promoter for the E. coli lac operon
  11484..11506   +  protein_bind   lac operator (fragment): The lac repressor binds to the lac operator to inhibit transcription in E. coli. This inhibition can be relieved by adding lactose or isopropyl-β-D-thiogalactopyranoside (IPTG). lac repressor encoded by lacI
  11549..11567   +  promoter       T3 promoter: promoter for bacteriophage T3 RNA polymerase
