[The description below was written by a language model from this plasmid's Addgene catalogue record and pLannotate feature annotations shown in this document.]
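Description:
CRISPR_TRAC is an all-in-one lentiviral CRISPR/Cas9 plasmid built on the pXPR_001 (lentiCRISPRv1) backbone. It carries a guide RNA directed against the human T cell receptor alpha constant locus (TRAC). The guide was cloned through BsmBI sites between a human U6 RNA polymerase III promoter and the Streptococcus pyogenes gRNA scaffold, so transduced cells transcribe a complete single guide RNA. Downstream, after a cPPT/CTS element, an EF-1α core promoter drives S. pyogenes Cas9. The annotation software splits Cas9 into contiguous N- and C-terminal portions, which together span one continuous coding region. A puromycin N-acetyltransferase gene follows Cas9 and allows puromycin selection of transduced mammalian cells. The feature table does not annotate the linker between Cas9 and PuroR, so how the two are co-expressed is not stated. A WPRE after the marker enhances transcript stability and expression.

The viral framework has a third-generation layout. An RSV promoter replaces the U3 region of a truncated HIV-1 5' LTR, and it is followed by the Ψ packaging signal, a gag fragment and the RRE for Rev-dependent export. The cassette ends with a self-inactivating ΔU3 3' LTR. Outside the viral region are an SV40 poly(A) signal and SV40 origin, an f1 origin, remnants of lac/lacZα cloning elements, and T7 and T3 promoters. The plasmid is propagated in E. coli through a high-copy ColE1/pUC-type origin with ampicillin resistance.

The stated purpose is expression of a TRAC-targeting gRNA, which together with Cas9 would disrupt the TCR alpha constant region. The associated publication concerns antigen identification for HLA class I- and class II-restricted T cell receptors, but the record does not describe the construct's specific role in that work.
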