Addgene plasmid #164993: CRISPR_TRAC
Purpose: Expression of gRNA targeting TCRalpha constant locus
Depositing lab: Matthew Meyerson. Depositing organization: Dana-Farber Cancer Institute. Publication: Antigen identification for HLA class I- and HLA class II-restricted T cell receptors using cytokine-capturing antigen-presenting cells. Lee MN, Meyerson M. Sci Immunol. 2021 Jan 22;6(55). pii: 6/55/eabf4001. doi: 10.1126/sciimmunol.abf4001. PubMed 33483338.
Backbone
  Vector backbone: pXPR_001 (lentiCRISPRv1, Addgene #49535)
  Vector type: Mammalian Expression, Lentiviral, CRISPR
  Selectable markers: Puromycin
Growth in bacteria
  Bacterial resistance: Ampicillin, 100 μg/mL
  Growth temperature: 37°C
  Growth strain: NEB Stable
  Copy number: Unknown
Gene/Insert
  Gene/Insert name: gRNA against TRAC
  gRNA/shRNA sequence: CTTCAAGAGCAACAGTGCTG
  Species: H. sapiens (human)
  Cloning method: Restriction Enzyme; 5′ cloning site BsmBI (unknown if destroyed); 3′ cloning site BsmBI (unknown if destroyed)
  Sequencing primers: 5′ U6-F
Terms and licenses: Academic/Nonprofit Terms; Industry Terms: Not Available to Industry
How to cite: CRISPR_TRAC was a gift from Matthew Meyerson (Addgene plasmid # 164993 ; http://n2t.net/addgene:164993 ; RRID:Addgene_164993)
