>Addgene plasmid #164993 | CRISPR_TRAC | depositor partial sequence | sequence record 320485 | U6-F primer
AATTAGAATTAATTTGACTGTAAACACAAAGATATTAGTACAAAATACGTGACGTAGAAAGTAATAATTT
CTTGGGTAGTTTGCAGTTTTAAAATTATGTTTTAAAATGGACTATCATATGCTTACCGTAACTTGAAAGT
ATTTCGATTTCTTGGCTTTATATATCTTGTGGAAAGGACGAAACACCGCTTCAAGAGCAACAGTGCTGGT
TTTAGAGCTAGAAATAGCAAGTTAAAATAAGGCTAGTCCGTTATCAACTTGAAAAAGTGGCACCGAGTCG
GTGCTTTTTTGAATTCTAGATCTTGAGACAAATGGCAGTATTCATCCACAATTTTAAAAGAAAAGGGGGG
ATTGGGGGGTACAGTGCAGGGGAAAGAATAGTAGACATAATAGCAACAGACATACAAACTAAAGAATTAC
AAAAACAAATTACAAAAATTCAAAATTTTCGGGTTTATTACAGGGACAGCAGAGATCCACTTTGGCGCCG
GCTCGAGTGGCTCCGGTGCCCGTCAGTGGGCAGAGCGCACATCGCCCACAGTCCC
